Addgene plasmid #211516: pGL4.R_TRE_minTK
Purpose: (Empty Backbone) Dual-luciferase reporter plasmid backbone for insertion of your TRE of interest driving minTK-luc2P expression in addition to constitutive SV-40-driven Renilla luciferase expression
Depositing lab: Justin English. Depositing organization: University of Utah. Publication: A massively parallel reporter assay library to screen short synthetic promoters in mammalian cells. Zahm AM, Owens WS, Himes SR, Fallon BS, Rondem KE, Gormick AN, Bloom JS, Kosuri S, Chan H, English JG. Nat Commun. 2024 Nov 28;15(1):10353. doi: 10.1038/s41467-024-54502-9. PubMed 39609378.
Backbone
  Vector backbone: pGL4.33[luc2P/SRE/Hygro]
  Backbone manufacturer: Promega
  Modifications to backbone: Hygromycin CDS was replaced with Renilla luciferase CDS. Then the minCMV promoter was ligated into the backbone following ApaI and KpnI digestion. Finally, annealed oligos containing restriction enzyme sites were ligated following KpnI digestion.
  Vector type: Bacterial Expression
  Promoter: SV40 and minTK
Growth in bacteria
  Bacterial resistance: Ampicillin, 100 μg/mL
  Growth temperature: 37°C
  Growth strain: DH5alpha
  Copy number: High Copy
Gene/Insert
  Cloning method: Restriction Enzyme
Terms and licenses: Academic/Nonprofit Terms; Industry Terms: Not Available to Industry
How to cite: pGL4.R_TRE_minTK was a gift from Justin English (Addgene plasmid # 211516 ; http://n2t.net/addgene:211516 ; RRID:Addgene_211516)
