[The description below was written by a language model from this plasmid's Addgene catalogue record and pLannotate feature annotations shown in this document.]
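Description:
pGL4.R_TRE_minTK is an empty dual-luciferase reporter backbone derived from Promega's pGL4.33[luc2P/SRE/Hygro], intended for cloning a transcriptional response element (TRE) of interest upstream of a minimal promoter. It is propagated in E. coli as a high-copy plasmid through a ColE1/pUC-type origin and selected with ampicillin via the β-lactamase gene. The catalogue lists the vector type as bacterial expression. However, the two reporter cassettes use mammalian regulatory elements, and the associated work concerns synthetic promoters in mammalian cells.

The experimental reporter unit consists of a minimal HSV thymidine kinase promoter driving luc2, the synthetic firefly luciferase, fused to an hPEST degradation sequence (luc2P). The PEST sequence shortens reporter half-life so that the signal follows changes in transcription more closely. An SV40 poly(A) signal lies downstream of this cassette. Upstream of the promoter, a synthetic poly(A) signal and an RNA polymerase II pause site reduce read-through transcription from the plasmid backbone. The short region between the pause site and the minimal promoter is presumably where the added restriction sites accept a TRE, although the feature table does not annotate them. The second unit is an SV40 enhancer/early promoter driving Renilla luciferase, which replaced the original hygromycin resistance coding sequence and ends in a synthetic poly(A) signal. Its constitutive expression provides an internal normalisation control on the same plasmid.

The backbone modification notes mention ligation of a minCMV promoter, whereas the plasmid name, purpose, promoter field and annotated sequence all indicate minTK. The small tetracycline resistance and SV40 large T fragments in the table appear to be residual backbone matches rather than functional genes.
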