Features (pLannotate 1.2.2; 14 found; start..end, strand, type, name):
     10..942     +  CDS            LUCI_RENRE: Experimental evidence at protein level: Swiss-Prot protein existence level 1. Upon binding the substrate, the enzyme catalyzes an oxygenation, producing a very short-lived hydroperoxide that cyclizes into a dioxetanone structure, which collapses, releasing a CO(2) molecule. The spontaneous breakdown of the dioxetanone releases the energy (about 50 kcal/mole) that is necessary to generate the excited state of the coelenteramide product, which is the singlet form of the monoanion. In vivo the product undergoes the process of nonradiative energy transfer to an accessory protein, a green fluoresce
    969..1017    +  polyA_signal   poly(A) signal: synthetic polyadenylation signal
   1033..1164    +  CDS            TcR (fragment): tetracycline efflux protein; tet; confers resistance to tetracycline
   1344..1932    -  rep_origin     ori: high-copy-number ColE1/pMB1/pBR322/pUC origin of replication
   2132..2992    -  CDS            AmpR: β-lactamase confers resistance to ampicillin, carbenicillin, and related antibiotics
   2993..3034    -  promoter       AmpR promoter (fragment): bla
   3097..3145    +  polyA_signal   poly(A) signal: synthetic polyadenylation signal
   3159..3250    +  misc_feature   pause site: RNA polymerase II transcriptional pause signal from the human α2 globin gene
   3293..3355    +  promoter       Mini-TK promoter: minimal herpes simplex virus (HSV) thymidine kinase promoter
   3362..5011    +  CDS            luciferase: firefly luciferase synthetic luc2 version of the luciferase gene
   5015..5134    +  CDS            hPEST: PEST degradation sequence from mouse ornithine decarboxylase human codon-optimized
   5186..5307    -  polyA_signal   SV40 poly(A) signal: SV40 polyadenylation signal
   5333..5464    -  CDS            LT_SV40 (fragment): Experimental evidence at protein level: Swiss-Prot protein existence level 1. Isoform 17kT antigen targets host RBL2 for degradation and promotes cell proliferation. Transactivates host cyclin A promoter through its J domain. From Simian virus 40 (SV40).
   5501..5858    +  promoter       SV40 promoter: SV40 enhancer and early promoter
>Addgene plasmid #211516 | pGL4.R_TRE_minTK | addgene full sequence | sequence record 419246 | Addgene NGS Result
AGCGCCACCATGACCAGCAAGGTGTACGACCCCGAGCAGAGGAAGAGGATGATCACCGGCCCCCAGTGGT
GGGCCAGGTGCAAGCAGATGAACGTGCTGGACAGCTTCATCAACTACTACGACAGCGAGAAGCACGCCGA
GAACGCCGTGATCTTCCTGCACGGCAACGCCGCTAGCAGCTACCTGTGGAGGCACGTGGTGCCCCACATC
GAGCCCGTGGCCAGGTGCATCATCCCCGATCTGATCGGCATGGGCAAGAGCGGCAAGAGCGGCAACGGCA
GCTACAGGCTGCTGGACCACTACAAGTACCTGACCGCCTGGTTCGAGCTCCTGAACCTGCCCAAGAAGAT
CATCTTCGTGGGCCACGACTGGGGCGCCTGCCTGGCCTTCCACTACAGCTACGAGCACCAGGACAAGATC
AAGGCCATCGTGCACGCCGAGAGCGTGGTGGACGTGATCGAGAGCTGGGACGAGTGGCCAGACATCGAGG
AGGACATCGCCCTGATCAAGAGCGAGGAGGGCGAGAAGATGGTGCTGGAGAACAACTTCTTCGTGGAGAC
CATGCTGCCCAGCAAGATCATGAGAAAGCTGGAGCCCGAGGAGTTCGCCGCCTACCTGGAGCCCTTCAAG
GAGAAGGGCGAGGTGAGAAGACCCACCCTGAGCTGGCCCAGAGAGATCCCCCTGGTGAAGGGCGGCAAGC
CCGACGTGGTGCAGATCGTGAGAAACTACAACGCCTACCTGAGAGCCAGCGACGACCTGCCCAAGATGTT
CATCGAGAGCGACCCCGGCTTCTTCAGCAACGCCATCGTGGAGGGCGCCAAGAAGTTCCCCAACACCGAG
TTCGTGAAGGTGAAGGGCCTGCACTTCAGCCAGGAGGACGCCCCCGACGAGATGGGCAAGTACATCAAGA
GCTTCGTGGAGAGAGTGCTGAAGAACGAGCAGTAAACTCTAGAACCGGTCATGGCCGCAATAAAATATCT
TTATTTTCATTACATCTGTGTGTTGGTTTTTTGTGTGTTCGAACTAGATGCTGTCGACCGATGCCCTTGA
GAGCCTTCAACCCAGTCAGCTCCTTCCGGTGGGCGCGGGGCATGACTATCGTCGCCGCACTTATGACTGT
CTTCTTTATCATGCAACTCGTAGGACAGGTGCCGGCAGCGCTCTTCCGCTTCCTCGCTCACTGACTCGCT
GCGCTCGGTCGTTCGGCTGCGGCGAGCGGTATCAGCTCACTCAAAGGCGGTAATACGGTTATCCACAGAA
TCAGGGGATAACGCAGGAAAGAACATGTGAGCAAAAGGCCAGCAAAAGGCCAGGAACCGTAAAAAGGCCG
CGTTGCTGGCGTTTTTCCATAGGCTCCGCCCCCCTGACGAGCATCACAAAAATCGACGCTCAAGTCAGAG
GTGGCGAAACCCGACAGGACTATAAAGATACCAGGCGTTTCCCCCTGGAAGCTCCCTCGTGCGCTCTCCT
GTTCCGACCCTGCCGCTTACCGGATACCTGTCCGCCTTTCTCCCTTCGGGAAGCGTGGCGCTTTCTCATA
GCTCACGCTGTAGGTATCTCAGTTCGGTGTAGGTCGTTCGCTCCAAGCTGGGCTGTGTGCACGAACCCCC
CGTTCAGCCCGACCGCTGCGCCTTATCCGGTAACTATCGTCTTGAGTCCAACCCGGTAAGACACGACTTA
TCGCCACTGGCAGCAGCCACTGGTAACAGGATTAGCAGAGCGAGGTATGTAGGCGGTGCTACAGAGTTCT
TGAAGTGGTGGCCTAACTACGGCTACACTAGAAGAACAGTATTTGGTATCTGCGCTCTGCTGAAGCCAGT
TACCTTCGGAAAAAGAGTTGGTAGCTCTTGATCCGGCAAACAAACCACCGCTGGTAGCGGTGGTTTTTTT
GTTTGCAAGCAGCAGATTACGCGCAGAAAAAAAGGATCTCAAGAAGATCCTTTGATCTTTTCTACGGGGT
CTGACGCTCAGTGGAACGAAAACTCACGTTAAGGGATTTTGGTCATGAGATTATCAAAAAGGATCTTCAC
CTAGATCCTTTTAAATTAAAAATGAAGTTTTAAATCAATCTAAAGTATATATGAGTAAACTTGGTCTGAC
AGCGGCCGCAAATGCTAAACCACTGCAGTGGTTACCAGTGCTTGATCAGTGAGGCACCGATCTCAGCGAT
CTGCCTATTTCGTTCGTCCATAGTGGCCTGACTCCCCGTCGTGTAGATCACTACGATTCGTGAGGGCTTA
CCATCAGGCCCCAGCGCAGCAATGATGCCGCGAGAGCCGCGTTCACCGGCCCCCGATTTGTCAGCAATGA
ACCAGCCAGCAGGGAGGGCCGAGCGAAGAAGTGGTCCTGCTACTTTGTCCGCCTCCATCCAGTCTATGAG
CTGCTGTCGTGATGCTAGAGTAAGAAGTTCGCCAGTGAGTAGTTTCCGAAGAGTTGTGGCCATTGCTACT
GGCATCGTGGTATCACGCTCGTCGTTCGGTATGGCTTCGTTCAACTCTGGTTCCCAGCGGTCAAGCCGGG
TCACATGATCACCCATATTATGAAGAAATGCAGTCAGCTCCTTAGGGCCTCCGATCGTTGTCAGAAGTAA
GTTGGCCGCGGTGTTGTCGCTCATGGTAATGGCAGCACTACACAATTCTCTTACCGTCATGCCATCCGTA
AGATGCTTTTCCGTGACCGGCGAGTACTCAACCAAGTCGTTTTGTGAGTAGTGTATACGGCGACCAAGCT
GCTCTTGCCCGGCGTCTATACGGGACAACACCGCGCCACATAGCAGTACTTTGAAAGTGCTCATCATCGG
GAATCGTTCTTCGGGGCGGAAAGACTCAAGGATCTTGCCGCTATTGAGATCCAGTTCGATATAGCCCACT
CTTGCACCCAGTTGATCTTCAGCATCTTTTACTTTCACCAGCGTTTCGGGGTGTGCAAAAACAGGCAAGC
AAAATGCCGCAAAGAAGGGAATGAGTGCGACACGAAAATGTTGGATGCTCATACTCGTCCTTTTTCAATA
TTATTGAAGCATTTATCAGGGTTACTAGTACGTCTCTCAAGGATAAGTAAGTAATATTAAGGTACGGGAG
GTATTGGACAGGCCGCAATAAAATATCTTTATTTTCATTACATCTGTGTGTTGGTTTTTTGTGTGAATCG
ATAGTACTAACATACGCTCTCCATCAAAACAAAACGAAACAAAACAAACTAGCAAAATAGGCTGTCCCCA
GTGCAAGTGCAGGTGCCAGAACATTTCTCTGGCCTAACTGGCCGGTACGGCGCGCCAACTCGAGAAGGTA
CCTTCGCATATTAAGGTGACGCGTGTGGCCTCGAACACCGAGCGACCCTGCAGCGACCCGCTTAAGCCAC
CATGGAAGATGCCAAAAACATTAAGAAGGGCCCAGCGCCATTCTACCCACTCGAAGACGGGACCGCCGGC
GAGCAGCTGCACAAAGCCATGAAGCGCTACGCCCTGGTGCCCGGCACCATCGCCTTTACCGACGCACATA
TCGAGGTGGACATTACCTACGCCGAGTACTTCGAGATGAGCGTTCGGCTGGCAGAAGCTATGAAGCGCTA
TGGGCTGAATACAAACCATCGGATCGTGGTGTGCAGCGAGAATAGCTTGCAGTTCTTCATGCCCGTGTTG
GGTGCCCTGTTCATCGGTGTGGCTGTGGCCCCAGCTAACGACATCTACAACGAGCGCGAGCTGCTGAACA
GCATGGGCATCAGCCAGCCCACCGTCGTATTCGTGAGCAAGAAAGGGCTGCAAAAGATCCTCAACGTGCA
AAAGAAGCTACCGATCATACAAAAGATCATCATCATGGATAGCAAGACCGACTACCAGGGCTTCCAAAGC
ATGTACACCTTCGTGACTTCCCATTTGCCACCCGGCTTCAACGAGTACGACTTCGTGCCCGAGAGCTTCG
ACCGGGACAAAACCATCGCCCTGATCATGAACAGTAGTGGCAGTACCGGATTGCCCAAGGGCGTAGCCCT
ACCGCACCGCACCGCTTGTGTCCGATTCAGTCATGCCCGCGACCCCATCTTCGGCAACCAGATCATCCCC
GACACCGCTATCCTCAGCGTGGTGCCATTTCACCACGGCTTCGGCATGTTCACCACGCTGGGCTACTTGA
TCTGCGGCTTTCGGGTCGTGCTCATGTACCGCTTCGAGGAGGAGCTATTCTTGCGCAGCTTGCAAGACTA
TAAGATTCAATCTGCCCTGCTGGTGCCCACACTATTTAGCTTCTTCGCTAAGAGCACTCTCATCGACAAG
TACGACCTAAGCAACTTGCACGAGATCGCCAGCGGCGGGGCGCCGCTCAGCAAGGAGGTAGGTGAGGCCG
TGGCCAAACGCTTCCACCTACCAGGCATCCGCCAGGGCTACGGCCTGACAGAAACAACCAGCGCCATTCT
GATCACCCCCGAAGGGGACGACAAGCCTGGCGCAGTAGGCAAGGTGGTGCCCTTCTTCGAGGCTAAGGTG
GTGGACTTGGACACCGGTAAGACACTGGGTGTGAACCAGCGCGGCGAGCTGTGCGTCCGTGGCCCCATGA
TCATGAGCGGCTACGTTAACAACCCCGAGGCTACAAACGCTCTCATCGACAAGGACGGCTGGCTGCACAG
CGGCGACATCGCCTACTGGGACGAGGACGAGCACTTCTTCATCGTGGACCGGCTGAAGAGCCTGATCAAA
TACAAGGGCTACCAGGTAGCCCCAGCCGAACTGGAGAGCATCCTGCTGCAACACCCCAACATCTTCGACG
CCGGGGTCGCCGGCCTGCCCGACGACGATGCCGGCGAGCTGCCCGCCGCAGTCGTCGTGCTGGAACACGG
TAAAACCATGACCGAGAAGGAGATCGTGGACTATGTGGCCAGCCAGGTTACAACCGCCAAGAAGCTGCGC
GGTGGTGTTGTGTTCGTGGACGAGGTGCCTAAAGGACTGACCGGCAAGTTGGACGCCCGCAAGATCCGCG
AGATTCTCATTAAGGCCAAGAAGGGCGGCAAGATCGCCGTGAATTCTCACGGCTTCCCTCCCGAGGTGGA
GGAGCAGGCCGCCGGCACCCTGCCCATGAGCTGCGCCCAGGAGAGCGGCATGGATAGACACCCTGCTGCT
TGCGCCAGCGCCAGGATCAACGTCTAAGGCCGCGACTCTAGAGTCGGGGCGGCCGGCCGCTTCGAGCAGA
CATGATAAGATACATTGATGAGTTTGGACAAACCACAACTAGAATGCAGTGAAAAAAATGCTTTATTTGT
GAAATTTGTGATGCTATTGCTTTATTTGTAACCATTATAAGCTGCAATAAACAAGTTAACAACAACAATT
GCATTCATTTTATGTTTCAGGTTCAGGGGGAGGTGTGGGAGGTTTTTTAAAGCAAGTAAAACCTCTACAA
ATGTGGTAAAATCGATAAGGATCCGTTTGCGTATTGGGCGCTCTTCCGCTGATCTGCGCAGCACCATGGC
CTGAAATAACCTCTGAAAGAGGAACTTGGTTAGCTACCTTCTGAGGCGGAAAGAACCAGCTGTGGAATGT
GTGTCAGTTAGGGTGTGGAAAGTCCCCAGGCTCCCCAGCAGGCAGAAGTATGCAAAGCATGCATCTCAAT
TAGTCAGCAACCAGGTGTGGAAAGTCCCCAGGCTCCCCAGCAGGCAGAAGTATGCAAAGCATGCATCTCA
ATTAGTCAGCAACCATAGTCCCGCCCCTAACTCCGCCCATCCCGCCCCTAACTCCGCCCAGTTCCGCCCA
TTCTCCGCCCCATGGCTGACTAATTTTTTTTATTTATGCAGAGGCCGAGGCCGCCTCTGCCTCTGAGCTA
TTCCAGAAGTAGTGAGGAGGCTTTTTTGGAGGCCTAGGCTTTTGCAAAAAGCTCGATTCTTCTGACACT
